>Addgene plasmid #105507 | MSCV-Neo-GFP/V5-Foxa1 | addgene partial sequence | sequence record 203297 | Addgene Partial NGS Result
TCCCCCCACCCGCCCCGTCTCTCCCCCTTGACCCTCCTCGTTCGACCCCGCCTCGATCCTCCCTTTATCC
AGCCCTCACTCCTTCTCTAGGCGCCGGAATTCACCATGGGTAAGCCTATCCCTAACCCTCTCCTCGGTCT
CGATTCTACGTTAGGGACTGTGAAGATGGAAGGGCATGAGAGCAACGACTGGAACAGCTACTACGCGGAC
ACGCAGGAGGCCTACTCCTCTGTCCCTGTCAGCAACATGAACTCCGGCCTGGGCTCTATGAACTCCATGA
ACACCTACATGACCATGAACACCATGACCACGAGCGGCAACATGACCCCGGCTTCCTTCAACATGTCCTA
CGCCAACACGGGCTTAGGGGCCGGCCTGAGTCCCGGTGCTGTGGCTGGCATGCCAGGGGCCTCTGCAGGC
GCCATGAACAGCATGACTGCGGCGGGCGTCACGGCCATGGGTACGGCGCTGAGCCCGGGAGGCATGGGCT
CCATGGGCGCGCAGCCCGCCACCTCCATGAACGGCCTGGGTCCCTACGCCGCCGCCATGAACCCGTGCAT
GAGTCCCATGGCGTACGCGCCGTCCAACCTGGGCCGCAGCCGCGCGGGGGGCGGCGGCGACGCCAAGACA
TTCAAGCGCAGCTACCCTCACGCCAAGCCGCCTTACTCCTACATCTCGCTCATCACGATGGCCATCCAGC
AGGCGCCCAGCAAGATGCTCACGCTGAGCGAGATCTACCAGTGGATCATGGACCTCTTCCCCTATTACCG
CCAGAACCAGCAGCGCTGGCAGAACTCCATCCGCCACTCGCTGTCCTTCAACGATTGTTTCGTCAAGGTG
GCACGATCCCCGGACAAGCCAGGCAAGGGCTCCTACTGGACGCTGCACCCGGACTCCGGCAACATGTTCG
AGAACGGCTGCTACTTGCGCCGCCAAAAGCGCTTCAAGTGTGAGAAGCAGCCGGGGGCCGGAGGTGGGAG
TGGGGGCGGCGGCTCCAAAGGGGGCCCAGAAAGTCGCAAGGACCCCTCAGGCCCGGGGAACCCCAGCGCC
GAGTCACCCCTTCACCGGGGTGTGCACGGAAAGGCTAGCCAGCTAGAGGGCGCGCCGGCCCCAGGGCCCG
CCGCCAGCCCCCAGACTCTGGACCACAGCGGGGCCACGGCGACAGGGGGCGCTTCGGAGTTGAAGTCTCC
AGCGTCTTCATCTGCGCCCCCCATAAGCTCCGGGCCAGGGGCGCTAGCATCTGTACCCCCCTCTCACCCG
GCTCACGGCCTGGCACCCCACGAATCTCAGCTGCATCTGAAAGGGGATCCCCACTACTCCTTTAATCACC
CCTTCTCCATCAACAACCTCATGTCCTCCTCCGAGCAACAGCACAAGCTGGACTTCAAGGCATACGAGCA
GGCGCTGCAGTACTCTCCTTATGGCGCTACCTTGCCCGCCAGTCTGCCCCTTGGCAGCGCCTCAGTGGCC
ACGAGGAGCCCCATCGAGCCCTCAGCCCTGGAGCCAGCCTACTACCAAGGTGTGTATTCCAGACCCGTGC
TAAATACTTCCTAGCTCGAGAGATCTAATTCTACCGGGTAGGGGAGGCGCTTTTCCCAAGGCAGTCTGGA
GCATGCGCTTTAGCAGCCCCGCTGGGCACTTGGCGCTACACAAGTGGCCTCTGGCCTCGCACACATTCCA
CATCCACCGGTAGGCGCCAACCGGCTCCGTTCTTTGGTGGCCCCTTCGCGCCACCTTCTACTCCTCCCCT
AGTCAGGAAGTTCCCCCCCGCCCCGCAGCTCGCGTCGTGCAGGACGTGACAAATGGAAGTAGCACGTCTC
ACTAGTCTCGTGCAGATGGACAGCACCGCTGAGCAATGGAAGCGGGTAGGCCTTTGGGGCAGCGGCCAAT
AGCAGCTTTGCTCCTTCGCTTTCTGGGCTCAGAGGCTGGGAAGGGGTGGGTCCGGGGGCGGGCTCAGGGG
CGGGCTCAGGGGCGGGGGGGGGG
