>Addgene plasmid #105507 | MSCV-Neo-GFP/V5-Foxa1 | addgene partial sequence | sequence record 203298 | Addgene Partial NGS Result
GGAAGCGGAAGAGCGCCCAATACGCAAACCGCCTCTCCCCGCGCGTTGGCCGATTCATTAATGCAGCTGG
CACGACAGGTTTCCCGACTGGAAAGCGGGCAGTGAGCGCAACGCAATTAATGTGAGTTAGCTCACTCATT
AGGCACCCCAGGCTTTACACTTTATGCTTCCGGCTCGTATGTTGTGTGGAATTGTGAGCGGATAACAATT
TCACAATTCTCCCCAGCTCTTTCTGCGCTGTCCATAATGAACTATTTCAGGAGTATTGGAGTATGTGGAT
TCAAAACAGTGGCTAATTGAGTCAGGATTACTTAATATTCGACTCCTACCCTCAGAATGTTGTTCTCCAA
CTTCAAGAAACTGTTACCCATGAAAGACCCCCGCTGACGGGTAGTCAATCACTCAGAGGAGACCCTCCCA
AGGAACAGCGAGACCACAAGTCGGATGCAACTGCAAGAGGGTTTATTGGATACACGGGTACCCGGGCGAC
GCAGTCTATCGGAGGACTGGCGCGCCGAGTGAGGGGTTGTGGGCTCTTTTATTGAGCTCGGGGAGCAGAA
GCGCGCGAACAGAAGCGAGAAGCGAACTGATTGGTTAGTTCAAATAAGGCACAGGGTCATTTCAGGTCCT
TGGGGCACCCTGGAAACATCTGATGGTTCTCTAGAAACTGCTGAGGGCGGGACCGCATCTGGGGACCATC
TGTTCTTGGCCCTGAGCCGGGGCAGGAACTGCTTACCACAGATATCCTGTTTGGCCCATATTCTGCTGTC
TCTCTGTTCCTAACCTTGATCTGAACTTCTCTATTCTCAGTTATGTATTTTCCATGCCTTGCAAAATGGC
GTTACTTAAGCTAGCTTGCCAAACCTACAGGTGGGGTCTTTCATTCCCCCCTTTTTCTGGAGACTAAATA
AAATCTTTTATTTTATCTATGGCTCGTACTCTATAGGCTTCAGCTGGTGATATTGTTGAGTCAAAACTAG
AGCCTGGACCACTGATATCCTGTCTTTAACAAATTGGACTAATCGCCTCTACGCCGGACGCATCGTGGCC
GGCATCACCGGCGCCACAGGTGCGGTTGCTGGCGCCTATATCGCCGACATCACCGATGGGGAAGATCGGG
CTCGCCACTTCGGGCTCATGAGCGCTTGTTTCGGCGTGGGTATGGTGGCAGGCCCCGTGGCCGGGGGACT
GTTGGGCGCCATCTCCTTGCATGCACCATTCCTTGCGCCGTCGTTTTACAACGTCGTGACTGGGAAAACC
CTGGCGTTACCCAACTTAATCGCCTTGCAGCACATCCCCCTTTCGCCAGCTGGCGTAATAGCGAAGAGGC
CCGCACCGATCGCCCTTCCCAACAGTTGCGCAGCCTGAATGGCGAATGGCGCCTGATGCGGTATTTTCTC
CTTACGCATCTGTGCGGTATTTCACACCGCATATGGTGCACTCTCAGTACAATCTGCTCTGATGCCGCAT
AGTTAAGCCAGCCCCGACACCCGCCAACACCCGCTGACGCGCCCTGACGGGCTTGTCTGCTCCCGGCATC
CGCTTACAGACAAGCTGTGACCGTCTCCGGGAGCTGCATGTGTCAGAGGTTTTCACCGTCATCACCGAAA
CGCGCGAGACGAAAGGGCCTCGTGATACGCCTATTTTTATAGGTTAATGTCATGATAATAATGGTTTCTT
AGACGTCAGGTGGCACTTTTCGGGGAAATGTGCGCGGAACCCCTATTTGTTTATTTTTCTAAATACATTC
AAATATGTATCCGCTCATGAGACAATAACCCTGATAAATGCTTCAATAATATTGAAAAAGGAAGAGTATG
AGTATTCAACATTTCCGTGTCGCCCTTATTCCCTTTTTTGCGGCATTTTGCCTTCCTGTTTTTGCTCACC
CAGAAACGCTGGTGAAAGTAAAAGATGCTGAAGATCAGTTGGGTGCACGAGTGGGTTACATCGAACTGGA
TCTCAACAGCGGTAAGATCCTTGAGAGTTTTCGCCCCGAAGAACGTTTTCCAATGATGAGCACTTTTAAA
GTTCTGCTATGTGGCGCGGTATTATCCCGTATTGACGCCGGGCAAGAGCAACTCGGTCGCCGCATACACT
ATTCTCAGAATGACTTGGTTGAGTACTCACCAGTCACAGAAAAGCATCTTACGGATGGCATGACAGTAAG
AGAATTATGCAGTGCTGCCATAACCATGAGTGATAACACTGCGGCCAACTTACTTCTGACAACGATCGGA
GGACCGAAGGAGCTAACCGCTTTTTTGCACAACATGGGGGATCATGTAACTCGCCTTGATCGTTGGGAAC
CGGAGCTGAATGAAGCCATACCAAACGACGAGCGTGACACCACGATGCCTGTAGCAATGGCAACAACGTT
GCGCAAACTATTAACTGGCGAACTACTTACTCTAGCTTCCCGGCAACAATTAATAGACTGGATGGAGGCG
GATAAAGTTGCAGGACCACTTCTGCGCTCGGCCCTTCCGGCTGGCTGGTTTATTGCTGATAAATCTGGAG
CCGGTGAGCGTGGGTCTCGCGGTATCATTGCAGCACTGGGGCCAGATGGTAAGCCCTCCCGTATCGTAGT
TATCTACACGACGGGGAGTCAGGCAACTATGGATGAACGAAATAGACAGATCGCTGAGATAGGTGCCTCA
CTGATTAAGCATTGGTAACTGTCAGACCAAGTTTACTCATATATACTTTAGATTGATTTAAAACTTCATT
TTTAATTTAAAAGGATCTAGGTGAAGATCCTTTTTGATAATCTCATGACCAAAATCCCTTAACGTGAGTT
TTCGTTCCACTGAGCGTCAGACCCCGTAGAAAAGATCAAAGGATCTTCTTGAGATCCTTTTTTTCTGCGC
GTAATCTGCTGCTTGCAAACAAAAAAACCACCGCTACCAGCGGTGGTTTGTTTGCCGGATCAAGAGCTAC
CAACTCTTTTTCCGAAGGTAACTGGCTTCAGCAGAGCGCAGATACCAAATACTGTTCTTCTAGTGTAGCC
GTAGTTAGGCCACCACTTCAAGAACTCTGTAGCACCGCCTACATACCTCGCTCTGCTAATCCTGTTACCA
GTGGCTGCTGCCAGTGGCGATAAGTCGTGTCTTACCGGGTTGGACTCAAGACGATAGTTACCGGATAAGG
CGCAGCGGTCGGGCTGAACGGGGGGTTCGTGCACACAGCCCAGCTTGGAGCGAACGACCTACACCGAACT
GAGATACCTACAGCGTGAGCTATGAGAAAGCGCCACGCTTCCCGAAGGGAGAAAGGCGGACAGGTATCCG
GTAAGCGGCAGGGTCGGAACAGGAGAGCGCACGAGGGAGCTTCCAGGGGGAAACGCCTGGTATCTTTATA
GTCCTGTCGGGTTTCGCCACCTCTGACTTGAGCGTCGATTTTTGTGATGCTCGTCAGGGGGGCGGAGCCT
ATGGAAAAACGCCAGCAACGCGGCCTTTTTACGGTTCCTGGCCTTTTGCTGGCCTTTTGCTCACATGTTC
TTTCCTGCGTTATCCCCTGATTCTGTGGATAACCGTATTACCGCCTTTGAGTGAGCTGATACCGCTCGCC
GCAGCCGAACGACCGAGCGCAGCGAGTCAGTGAGCGA
