>Addgene plasmid #105507 | MSCV-Neo-GFP/V5-Foxa1 | addgene partial sequence | sequence record 203299 | Addgene Partial NGS Result
GGGGCGGGCTCAGGGGCGGGGCGGGCGCCCGAAGGTCCTCCGGAGGCCCGGCATTCTGCACGCTTCAAAA
GCGCACGTCTGCCGCGCTGTTCTCCTCTTCCTCATCTCCGGGCCTTTCGACCTGCAGCCAATATGGGATC
GGCCATTGAACAAGATGGATTGCACGCAGGTTCTCCGGCCGCTTGGGTGGAGAGGCTATTCGGCTATGAC
TGGGCACAACAGACAATCGGCTGCTCTGATGCCGCCGTGTTCCGGCTGTCAGCGCAGGGGCGCCCGGTTC
TTTTTGTCAAGACCGACCTGTCCGGTGCCCTGAATGAACTGCAGGACGAGGCAGCGCGGCTATCGTGGCT
GGCCACGACGGGCGTTCCTTGCGCAGCTGTGCTCGACGTTGTCACTGAAGCGGGAAGGGACTGGCTGCTA
TTGGGCGAAGTGCCGGGGCAGGATCTCCTGTCATCTCACCTTGCTCCTGCCGAGAAAGTATCCATCATGG
CTGATGCAATGCGGCGGCTGCATACGCTTGATCCGGCTACCTGCCCATTCGACCACCAAGCGAAACATCG
CATCGAGCGAGCACGTACTCGGATGGAAGCCGGTCTTGTCGATCAGGATGATCTGGACGAAGAGCATCAG
GGGCTCGCGCCAGCCGAACTGTTCGCCAGGCTCAAGGCGCGCATGCCCGACGGCGAGGATCTCGTCGTGA
CCCATGGCGATGCCTGCTTGCCGAATATCATGGTGGAAAATGGCCGCTTTTCTGGATTCATCGACTGTGG
CCGGCTGGGTGTGGCGGACCGCTATCAGGACATAGCGTTGGCTACCCGTGATATTGCTGAAGAGCTTGGC
GGCGAATGGGCTGACCGCTTCCTCGTGCTTTACGGTATCGCCGCTCCCGATTCGCAGCGCATCGCCTTCT
ATCGCCTTCTTGACGAGTTCTTCTGAGGGGATCCCGCCCGCCCCACGACCCGCAGCGCCCGACCGAAAGG
AGCGCACGACCCCATGCATCCAATTCCGCCCCCCCCCCCTAACGTTACTGGCCGAAGCCGCTTGGAATAA
GGCCGGTGTGCGTTTGTCTATATGTTATTTTCCACCATATTGCCGTCTTTTGGCAATGTGAGGGCCCGGA
AACCTGGCCCTGTCTTCTTGACGAGCATTCCTAGGGGTCTTTCCCCTCTCGCCAAAGGAATGCAAGGTCT
GTTGAATGTCGTGAAGGAAGCAGTTCCTCTGGAAGCTTCTTGAAGACAAACAACGTCTGTAGCGACCCTT
TGCAGGCAGCGGAACCCCCCACCTGGCGACAGGTGCCTCTGCGGCCAAAAGCCACGTGTATAAGATACAC
CTGCAAAGGCGGCACAACCCCAGTGCCACGTTGTGAGTTGGATAGTTGTGGAAAGAGTCAAATGGCTCTC
CTCAAGCGTATTCAACAAGGGGCTGAAGGATGCCCAGAAGGTACCCCATTGTATGGGATCTGATCTGGGG
CCTCGGTGCACATGCTTTACATGTGTTTAGTCGAGGTTAAAAAAACGTCTAGGCCCCCCGAACCACGGGG
ACGTGGTTTTCCTTTGAAAAACACGATGATAATATGGCCACAACCATGGTGAGCAAGGGCGAGGAGCTGT
TCACCGGGGTGGTGCCCATCCTGGTCGAGCTGGACGGCGACGTAAACGGCCACAAGTTCAGCGTGTCTGG
CGAGGGCGAGGGCGATGCCACCTACGGCAAGCTGACCCTGAAGTTCATCTGCACCACCGGCAAGCTGCCC
GTGCCCTGGCCCACCCTCGTGACCACCCTGACCTACGGCGTGCAGTGCTTCAGCCGCTACCCCGACCACA
TGAAGCAGCACGACTTCTTCAAGTCCGCCATGCCCGAAGGCTACGTCCAGGAGCGCACCATCTTCTTCAA
GGACGACGGCAACTACAAGACCCGCGCCGAGGTGAAGTTCGAGGGCGACACCCTGGTGAACCGCATCGAG
CTGAAGGGCATCGACTTCAAGGAGGACGGCAACATCCTGGGGCACAAGCTGGAGTACAACTACAACAGCC
ACAACGTCTATATCATGGCCGACAAGCAGAAGAACGGCATCAAGGCGAACTTCAAGATCCGCCACAACAT
CGAGGACGGCAGCGTGCAGCTCGCCGACCACTACCAGCAGAACACCCCCATCGGCGACGGCCCCGTGCTG
CTGCCCGACAACCACTACCTGAGCACCCAGTCCGCCCTGAGCAAAGACCCCAACGAGAAGCGCGATCACA
TGGTCCTGCTGGAGTTCGTGACCGCCGCCGGGATCACTCTCGGCATGGACGAGCTGTACAAGTAAGTCGA
CCTGCAGCCAAGCTTATCGATAAAATAAAAGATTTTATTTAGTCTCCAGAAAAAGGGGGGAATGAAAGAC
CCCACCTGTAGGTTTGGCAAGCTAGCTTAAGTAACGCCATTTTGCAAGGCATGGAAAATACATAACTGAG
AATAGAGAAGTTCAGATCAAGGTTAGGAACAGAGAGACAGCAGAATATGGGCCAAACAGGATATCTGTGG
TAAGCAGTTCCTGCCCCGGCTCAGGGCCAAGAACAGATGGTCCCCAGATGCGGTCCCGCCCTCAGCAGTT
TCTAGAGAACCATCAGATGTTTCCAGGGTGCCCCAAGGACCTGAAATGACCCTGTGCCTTATTTGAACTA
ACCAATCAGTTCGCTTCTCGCTTCTGTTCGCGCGCTTCTGCTCCCCGAGCTCAATAAAAGAGCCCACAAC
CCCTCACTCGGCGCGCCAGTCCTCCGATAGACTGCGTCGCCCGGGTACCCGTATTCCCAATAAAGCCTCT
TGCTGTTTGCATCCGAATCGTGGACTCGCTGATCCTTGGGAGGGTCTCCTCAGATTGATTGACTGCCCAC
CTCGGGGGTCTTTCATTTGGAGGTTCCACCGAGATTTGGAGACCCCTGCCCAGGGACCACCGACCCCCCC
GCCGGGAGGTAAGCTGGCCAGCGGTCGTTTCGTGTCTGTCTCTGTCTTTGTGCGTGTTTGTGCCGGCATC
TAATGTTTGCGCCTGCGTCTGTACTAGTTAGCTAACTAGCTCTGTATCTGGCGGACCCGTGGTGGAACTG
ACGAGTTCTGAACACCCGGCCGCAACCCTGGGAGACGTCCCAGGGACTTTGGGGGCCGTTTTTGTGGCCC
GACCTGAGGAAGGGAGTCGATGTGGAATCCGACCCCGTCAGGATATGTGGTTCTGGTAGGAGACGAGAAC
CTAAAACAGTTCCCGCCTCCGTCTGAATTTTTGCTTTCGGTTTGGAACCGAAGCCGCGCGTCTTGTCTGC
TGCAGCGCTGCAGCATCGTTCTGTGTTGTCTCTGTCTGACTGTGTTTCTGTATTTGTCTGAAAATTAGGG
CCAGACTGTTACCACTCCCTTAAGTTTGACCTTAGGTCACTGGAAAGATGTCGAGCGGATCGCTCACAAC
CAGTCGGTAGATGTCAAGAAGAGACGTTGGGTTACCTTCTGCTCTGCAGAATGGCCAACCTTTAACGTCG
GATGGCCGCGAGACGGCACCTTTAACCGAGACCTCATCACCCAGGTTAAGATCAAGGTCTTTTCACCTGG
CCCGCATGGACACCCAGACCAGGTCCCCTACATCGTGACCTGGGAAGCCTTGGCTTTTGACCCCCCTCCC
TGGGTCAAGCCCTTTGTACACCCTAAGCCTCCGCCTCCTCTTCCTCCATCCGCCCCGTCTCTCCCCCTTG
AACCTCCTCGTTCGACCCCGCCTCGATCCTCCCTTTATCCAGCCCTCACTCCTTCTCTAGGCGCCGGAAT
TCACCATGGGTAAGCCTATCCCTAACCCTCTCCTCGGTCTCGATTCTACGTTAGGGACTGTGAAGATGGA
AGGGCATGAGAGCAACGACTGGAACAGCTACTACGCGGACACGCAGGAGGCCTACTCCTCTGTCCCTGTC
AGCAACATGAACTCCGGCCTGGGCTCTATGAACTCCATGAACACCTACATGACCATGAACACCATGACCA
CGAGCGGCAACATGACCCCGGCTTCCTTCAACATGTCCTACGCCAACACGGGCTTAGGGGCCGGCCTGAG
TCCCGGTGCTGTGGCTGGCATGCCAGGGGCCTCTGCAGGCGCCATGAACAGCATGACTGCGGCGGGCGTC
ACGGCCATGGGGACGGCGCTGAGCCC
