[The description below was written by a language model from this plasmid's Addgene catalogue record.]
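Description:
MSCV-Neo-GFP/V5-Foxa1 is a retroviral expression plasmid built on the MSCV-Neo-IRES-GFP backbone (about 7.8 kb without insert), a murine stem cell virus–derived vector. It is propagated in bacteria as a high-copy plasmid under ampicillin selection. The recommended host is a recombination-reduced strain, a common choice for plasmids carrying repeated LTR sequences. As with other MSCV vectors, the viral long terminal repeats flank the payload so that, once packaged into retroviral particles in a suitable packaging cell line, the cassette is delivered to and stably integrated in dividing mammalian target cells.

The insert is the mouse Foxa1 coding sequence (roughly 1.4 kb; also known as Hnf3a), encoding a forkhead-family transcription factor. It carries an N-terminal V5 epitope tag and was introduced by ligation-independent cloning. Expression is described as MSCV-driven, meaning transcription comes from the viral LTR promoter. The V5 tag allows the exogenous protein to be detected or immunoprecipitated separately from endogenous Foxa1. The backbone name indicates a neomycin resistance gene linked to GFP through an IRES, so transduced cells can be selected with G418 and also tracked or sorted by fluorescence. The record does not include a feature map, so the promoter driving this marker cassette and the exact order of elements are not stated.

The construct is intended for stable ectopic expression of tagged Foxa1 in mammalian cells. It was deposited in connection with a study of enhancer reprogramming in pancreatic cancer metastasis, where it would suit gain-of-function experiments and chromatin occupancy analysis of the tagged factor.
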