Addgene plasmid #105507: MSCV-Neo-GFP/V5-Foxa1
Purpose: MSCV-driven retroviral Foxa1 expression (V5-tagged)
Depositing lab: Christopher Vakoc. Depositing organization: Cold Spring Harbor Laboratory. Publication: Enhancer Reprogramming Promotes Pancreatic Cancer Metastasis. Roe JS, Hwang CI, Somerville TDD, Milazzo JP, Lee EJ, Da Silva B, Maiorino L, Tiriac H, Young CM, Miyabayashi K, Filippini D, Creighton B, Burkhart RA, Buscaglia JM, Kim EJ, Grem JL, Lazenby AJ, Grunkemeyer JA, Hollingsworth MA, Grandgenett PM, Egeblad M, Park Y, Tuveson DA, Vakoc CR. Cell. 2017 Aug 24;170(5):875-888.e20. doi: 10.1016/j.cell.2017.07.007. Epub 2017 Jul 27. PubMed 28757253.
Backbone
  Vector backbone: MSCV-Neo-IRES-GFP
  Backbone size w/o insert (bp): 7795
  Vector type: Retroviral
  Selectable markers: Neomycin (select with G418)
Growth in bacteria
  Bacterial resistance: Ampicillin, 100 μg/mL
  Growth temperature: 37°C
  Growth strain: NEB Stable
  Copy number: High Copy
Gene/Insert
  Gene/Insert name: Foxa1
  Species: M. musculus (mouse)
  Insert size (bp): 1407
  GenBank ID: NM_008259.3
  Entrez Gene: Foxa1 (a.k.a. Hnf-3a, Hnf3a, Tcf-3a, Tcf3a)
  Tag / fusion protein: V5 (N terminal on insert)
  Cloning method: Ligation Independent Cloning
  Sequencing primers: 5′ CCCTTGAACCTCCTCGTTCGACC; 3′ GAGACGTGCTACTTCCATTTGTC
Terms and licenses: Academic/Nonprofit Terms; Industry Terms: Not Available to Industry
How to cite: MSCV-Neo-GFP/V5-Foxa1 was a gift from Christopher Vakoc (Addgene plasmid # 105507 ; http://n2t.net/addgene:105507 ; RRID:Addgene_105507)
